Addgene plasmid #143427: TFORF0680
Purpose: Lentiviral vector for overexpressing transcription factor ORFs with unique 24-bp barcodes. Barcodes facilitate identification of transcription factors in pooled screens.
Depositing lab: Feng Zhang. Depositing organization: Broad Institute. Publication: A transcription factor atlas of directed differentiation. Joung J, Ma S, Tay T, Geiger-Schuller KR, Kirchgatterer PC, Verdine VK, Guo B, Arias-Garcia MA, Allen WE, Singh A, Kuksenko O, Abudayyeh OO, Gootenberg JS, Fu Z, Macrae RK, Buenrostro JD, Regev A, Zhang F. Cell. 2023 Jan 5;186(1):209-229.e26. doi: 10.1016/j.cell.2022.11.026. PubMed 36608654.
Backbone
  Vector backbone: pLX_TRC317
  Backbone manufacturer: Broad Institute Genetic Perturbation Platform
  Backbone size w/o insert (bp): 8264
  Vector type: Mammalian Expression, Lentiviral
  Selectable markers: Puromycin
Growth in bacteria
  Bacterial resistance: Ampicillin, 100 μg/mL
  Growth temperature: 37°C
  Growth strain: NEB Stable
  Copy number: High Copy
Gene/Insert
  Gene/Insert name: PRDM15
  Species: H. sapiens (human)
  Insert size (bp): 3638
  Entrez Gene: PRDM15 (a.k.a. PFM15, ZNF298, C21orf83)
  Promoter: EF1a
  Cloning method: Unknown
  Sequencing primers: 5′ GGGTGGAGACTGAAGTTAGGCCAG; 3′ CACATAGCGTAAAAGGAGCAACATAG
Terms and licenses: Academic/Nonprofit Terms; Industry Terms: Not Available to Industry
Depositor comments: NM_001040424,ENST00000398548 . The transcription factor ORF portion of this plasmid was synthesized by Genewiz. Please test multiple small colonies in case of plasmid recombination. To make this collection available in a timely manner, a portion of this collection was not fully sequenced by Addgene. If an Addgene verified full plasmid sequence is not available, please contact us prior to placing an order to request the full sequence.
How to cite: TFORF0680 was a gift from Feng Zhang (Addgene plasmid # 143427 ; http://n2t.net/addgene:143427 ; RRID:Addgene_143427)
