[The description below was written by a language model from this plasmid's Addgene catalogue record and pLannotate feature annotations shown in this document.]
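Description:
TFORF0680 is a lentiviral mammalian expression plasmid built on the pLX_TRC317 backbone and carrying the human transcription factor PRDM15 (also known as PFM15, ZNF298 or C21orf83) as a synthesized open reading frame. It belongs to a barcoded transcription factor ORF collection in which each clone has a unique 24-bp barcode, so that individual factors can be identified in pooled overexpression screens such as directed-differentiation screens. In bacteria it is maintained at high copy through a ColE1/pUC-type origin with ampicillin selection. An f1 origin and remnants of lac and T7/T3 cloning-vector sequence are also annotated. The depositor notes that the plasmid may recombine.

The viral cassette has a third-generation layout. An RSV promoter drives a truncated HIV-1 5' LTR, followed by the Ψ packaging signal with a gag fragment, the Rev response element for Rev-dependent export of the genomic RNA, a cPPT/CTS, and a self-inactivating ΔU3 3' LTR. An SV40 polyadenylation signal lies just downstream of the 3' LTR. Between the LTRs, an SV40 early promoter expresses puromycin N-acetyltransferase for selecting transduced cells. A full-length EF-1α promoter separately drives the PRDM15 ORF, and a downstream WPRE enhances transcript expression. The automated annotation matched the ORF to the mouse Prdm15 protein entry, which reflects homology, since the catalogue record gives the insert as human. The barcode itself is not annotated in the feature table. A short U6-promoter fragment sits between the ORF and the WPRE, but the record does not state its role. The 11,902-nt sequence record agrees with the stated backbone and insert sizes.
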