Features (pLannotate 1.2.2; 31 found; start..end, strand, type, name):
      5..231     +  promoter       RSV promoter: Rous sarcoma virus enhancer/promoter
    232..412     +  LTR            5' LTR (truncated): truncated 5' long terminal repeat (LTR) from HIV-1
    459..584     +  misc_feature   HIV-1 Ψ: packaging signal of human immunodeficiency virus type 1
    568..931     +  CDS            HIV-1 gag (fragment): gag protein from human immunodeficiency virus 1; gag
   1077..1310    +  misc_feature   RRE: The Rev response element (RRE) of HIV-1 allows for Rev-dependent mRNA export from the nucleus to the cytoplasm.
   1687..1713    +  CDS            Rev (fragment): human immunodeficiency virus 1 (HIV-1) Rev protein; rev; enhances nuclear export of unspliced and incompletely spliced viral mRNAs
   1720..1743    +  promoter       SV40 promoter (fragment): SV40 early promoter
   1744..1815    +  promoter       SV40 promoter (fragment): SV40 enhancer and early promoter
   1839..1974    +  rep_origin     SV40 ori: SV40 origin of replication
   2020..2616    +  CDS            PuroR (fragment): puromycin N-acetyltransferase; pac from Streptomyces; confers resistance to puromycin
   2665..2782    +  misc_feature   cPPT/CTS: central polypurine tract and central termination sequence of HIV-1
   2847..2913    +  CDS            small t antigen (fragment): SV40 (simian virus 40) small t antigen
   2920..4098    +  promoter       EF-1α promoter: strong constitutive promoter for human elongation factor EF-1α
   4214..7648    +  CDS            Prdm15: PRD15_MOUSE - Experimental evidence at protein level: Swiss-Prot protein existence level 1. Sequence-specific DNA-binding transcriptional regulator. Plays a role as a molecular node in a transcriptional network regulating embryonic development and cell fate decision. Stimulates the expression of upstream key transcriptional activators and repressors of the Wnt/beta-catenin and MAPK/ERK pathways, respectively, that are essential for naive pluripotency and self-renewal maintenance of embryonic stem cells (ESCs). Specifically promotes SPRY1 and RSPO1 transcription activation through recognition a
   7664..7717    +  promoter       U6 promoter (fragment): RNA polymerase III promoter for human U6 snRNA
   7759..8347    +  misc_feature   WPRE: woodchuck hepatitis virus posttranscriptional regulatory element
   8398..8417    +  misc_feature   cPPT/CTS (fragment): central polypurine tract and central termination sequence of HIV-1
   8419..8652    +  LTR            3' LTR (ΔU3): self-inactivating 3' long terminal repeat (LTR) from HIV-1
   8730..8851    +  polyA_signal   SV40 poly(A) signal: SV40 polyadenylation signal
   8891..9026    +  rep_origin     SV40 ori: SV40 origin of replication
   9047..9065    -  promoter       T7 promoter: promoter for bacteriophage T7 RNA polymerase
   9073..9228    +  CDS            lacZα (fragment): LacZα fragment of β-galactosidase; lacZ fragment
   9233..9661    +  rep_origin     f1 ori (sequence partly withheld): f1 bacteriophage origin of replication; arrow indicates direction of (+) strand synthesis
   9714..9818    +  promoter       AmpR promoter: bla
   9819..10679   +  CDS            AmpR: β-lactamase; bla; confers resistance to ampicillin, carbenicillin, and related antibiotics
  10850..11438   +  rep_origin     ori: high-copy-number ColE1/pMB1/pBR322/pUC origin of replication
  11621..11713   +  CDS            lacI (fragment): lac repressor; lacI; The lac repressor binds to the lac operator to inhibit transcription in E. coli. This inhibition can be relieved by adding lactose or isopropyl-β-D-thiogalactopyranoside (IPTG).
  11726..11747   +  protein_bind   CAP binding site: CAP binding activates transcription in the presence of cAMP. E. coli catabolite activator protein
  11762..11792   +  promoter       lac promoter: promoter for the E. coli lac operon
  11796..11818   +  protein_bind   lac operator (fragment): The lac repressor binds to the lac operator to inhibit transcription in E. coli. This inhibition can be relieved by adding lactose or isopropyl-β-D-thiogalactopyranoside (IPTG). lac repressor encoded by lacI
  11861..11879   +  promoter       T3 promoter: promoter for bacteriophage T3 RNA polymerase
>Addgene plasmid #143427 | TFORF0680 | addgene full sequence | sequence record 397922 | Addgene NGS Result
TTAATGTAGTCTTATGCAATACTCTTGTAGTCTTGCAACATGGTAACGATGAGTTAGCAACATGCCTTAC
AAGGAGAGAAAAAGCACCGTGCATGCCGATTGGTGGAAGTAAGGTGGTACGATCGTGCCTTATTAGGAAG
GCAACAGACGGGTCTGACATGGATTGGACGAACCACTGAATTGCCGCATTGCAGAGATATTGTATTTAAG
TGCCTAGCTCGATACATAAACGGGTCTCTCTGGTTAGACCAGATCTGAGCCTGGGAGCTCTCTGGCTAAC
TAGGGAACCCACTGCTTAAGCCTCAATAAAGCTTGCCTTGAGTGCTTCAAGTAGTGTGTGCCCGTCTGTT
GTGTGACTCTGGTAACTAGAGATCCCTCAGACCCTTTTAGTCAGTGTGGAAAATCTCTAGCAGTGGCGCC
CGAACAGGGACTTGAAAGCGAAAGGGAAACCAGAGGAGCTCTCTCGACGCAGGACTCGGCTTGCTGAAGC
GCGCACGGCAAGAGGCGAGGGGCGGCGACTGGTGAGTACGCCAAAAATTTTGACTAGCGGAGGCTAGAAG
GAGAGAGATGGGTGCGAGAGCGTCAGTATTAAGCGGGGGAGAATTAGATCGCGATGGGAAAAAATTCGGT
TAAGGCCAGGGGGAAAGAAAAAATATAAATTAAAACATATAGTATGGGCAAGCAGGGAGCTAGAACGATT
CGCAGTTAATCCTGGCCTGTTAGAAACATCAGAAGGCTGTAGACAAATACTGGGACAGCTACAACCATCC
CTTCAGACAGGATCAGAAGAACTTAGATCATTATATAATACAGTAGCAACCCTCTATTGTGTGCATCAAA
GGATAGAGATAAAAGACACCAAGGAAGCTTTAGACAAGATAGAGGAAGAGCAAAACAAAAGTAAGACCAC
CGCACAGCAAGCGGCCGCTGATCTTCAGACCTGGAGGAGGAGATATGAGGGACAATTGGAGAAGTGAATT
ATATAAATATAAAGTAGTAAAAATTGAACCATTAGGAGTAGCACCCACCAAGGCAAAGAGAAGAGTGGTG
CAGAGAGAAAAAAGAGCAGTGGGAATAGGAGCTTTGTTCCTTGGGTTCTTGGGAGCAGCAGGAAGCACTA
TGGGCGCAGCGTCAATGACGCTGACGGTACAGGCCAGACAATTATTGTCTGGTATAGTGCAGCAGCAGAA
CAATTTGCTGAGGGCTATTGAGGCGCAACAGCATCTGTTGCAACTCACAGTCTGGGGCATCAAGCAGCTC
CAGGCAAGAATCCTGGCTGTGGAAAGATACCTAAAGGATCAACAGCTCCTGGGGATTTGGGGTTGCTCTG
GAAAACTCATTTGCACCACTGCTGTGCCTTGGAATGCTAGTTGGAGTAATAAATCTCTGGAACAGATTTG
GAATCACACGACCTGGATGGAGTGGGACAGAGAAATTAACAATTACACAAGCTTAATACACTCCTTAATT
GAAGAATCGCAAAACCAGCAAGAAAAGAATGAACAAGAATTATTGGAATTAGATAAATGGGCAAGTTTGT
GGAATTGGTTTAACATAACAAATTGGCTGTGGTATATAAAATTATTCATAATGATAGTAGGAGGCTTGGT
AGGTTTAAGAATAGTTTTTGCTGTACTTTCTATAGTGAATAGAGTTAGGCAGGGATATTCACCATTATCG
TTTCAGACCCACCTCCCAACCCCGAGGGGACCCATGCATTGCATCTCAATTAGTCAGCAACCAGGTGTGG
AAAGTCCCCAGGCTCCCCAGCAGGCAGAAGTATGCAAAGCATGCGTCTCAATTAGTCAGCAACCATAGTC
CCGCCCCTAACTCCGCCCATCCCGCCCCTAACTCCGCCCAGTTCCGCCCATTCTCCGCCCCATGGCTGAC
TAATTTTTTTTATTTATGCAGAGGCCGAGGCCGCCTCGGCCTCTGAGCTATTCCAGAAGTAGTGAGGAGG
CTTTTTTGGAGGCCTAGGCTTTTGCAAAAAGCTTTCTAGAGGTACCACCGGAGCTTACCATGACCGAGTA
CAAGCCCACGGTGCGCCTCGCCACCCGCGACGACGTCCCCAGGGCCGTACGCACCCTCGCCGCCGCGTTC
GCCGACTACCCCGCCACGCGCCACACCGTCGATCCGGACCGCCACATCGAGCGGGTCACCGAGCTGCAAG
AACTCTTCCTCACGCGCGTCGGGCTCGACATCGGCAAGGTGTGGGTCGCGGACGACGGCGCCGCCGTGGC
GGTCTGGACCACGCCGGAGAGCGTCGAAGCGGGGGCGGTGTTCGCCGAGATCGGCCCGCGCATGGCCGAG
TTGAGCGGTTCCCGGCTGGCCGCGCAGCAACAGATGGAAGGCCTCCTGGCGCCGCACCGGCCCAAGGAGC
CCGCGTGGTTCCTGGCCACCGTCGGCGTCTCGCCCGACCACCAGGGCAAGGGTCTGGGCAGCGCCGTCGT
GCTCCCCGGAGTGGAGGCGGCCGAGCGCGCCGGGGTGCCCGCCTTCCTGGAGACCTCCGCGCCCCGCAAC
CTCCCCTTCTACGAGCGGCTCGGCTTCACCGTCACCGCCGACGTCGAGGTGCCCGAAGGACCGCGCACCT
GGTGCATGACCCGCAAGCCCGGTGCCAGTTAACGAATTCTAGATCTTGAGACAAATGGCAGTATTCATCC
ACAATTTTAAAAGAAAAGGGGGGATTGGGGGGTACAGTGCAGGGGAAAGAATAGTAGACATAATAGCAAC
AGACATACAAACTAAAGAATTACAAAAACAAATTACAAAAATTCAAAATTTTCGGGTTTATTACAGGGAC
AGCAGAGATCCACTTTGGCGCCGGCTCGAGGCCTGCAGGTGCAAAGATGGATAAAGTTTTAAACAGAGAG
GAATCTTTGCAGCTAATGGACCTTCTAGGTCTTGAAAGGAGTGGGAATTGGCTCCGGTGCCCGTCAGTGG
GCAGAGCGCACATCGCCCACAGTCCCCGAGAAGTTGGGGGGAGGGGTCGGCAATTGAACCGGTGCCTAGA
GAAGGTGGCGCGGGGTAAACTGGGAAAGTGATGTCGTGTACTGGCTCCGCCTTTTTCCCGAGGGTGGGGG
AGAACCGTATATAAGTGCAGTAGTCGCCGTGAACGTTCTTTTTCGCAACGGGTTTGCCGCCAGAACACAG
GTAAGTGCCGTGTGTGGTTCCCGCGGGCCTGGCCTCTTTACGGGTTATGGCCCTTGCGTGCCTTGAATTA
CTTCCACCTGGCTGCAGTACGTGATTCTTGATCCCGAGCTTCGGGTTGGAAGTGGGTGGGAGAGTTCGAG
GCCTTGCGCTTAAGGAGCCCCTTCGCCTCGTGCTTGAGTTGAGGCCTGGCCTGGGCGCTGGGGCCGCCGC
GTGCGAATCTGGTGGCACCTTCGCGCCTGTCTCGCTGCTTTCGATAAGTCTCTAGCCATTTAAAATTTTT
GATGACCTGCTGCGACGCTTTTTTTCTGGCAAGATAGTCTTGTAAATGCGGGCCAAGATCTGCACACTGG
TATTTCGGTTTTTGGGGCCGCGGGCGGCGACGGGGCCCGTGCGTCCCAGCGCACATGTTCGGCGAGGCGG
GGCCTGCGAGCGCGGCCACCGAGAATCGGACGGGGGTAGTCTCAAGCTGGCCGGCCTGCTCTGGTGCCTG
GCCTCGCGCCGCCGTGTATCGCCCCGCCCTGGGCGGCAAGGCTGGCCCGGTCGGCACCAGTTGCGTGAGC
GGAAAGATGGCCGCTTCCCGGCCCTGCTGCAGGGAGCTCAAAATGGAGGACGCGGCGCTCGGGAGAGCGG
GCGGGTGAGTCACCCACACAAAGGAAAAGGGCCTTTCCGTCCTCAGCCGTCGCTTCATGTGACTCCACGG
AGTACCGGGCGCCGTCCAGGCACCTCGATTAGTTCTCGAGCTTTTGGAGTACGTCGTCTTTAGGTTGGGG
GGAGGGGTTTTATGCGATGGAGTTTCCCCACACTGAGTGGGTGGAGACTGAAGTTAGGCCAGCTTGGCAC
TTGATGTAATTCTCCTTGGAATTTGCCCTTTTTGAGTTTGGATCTTGGTTCATTCTCAAGCCTCAGACAG
TGGTTCAAAGTTTTTTTCTTCCATTTCAGGTGTCGTGAGGCTAGCACCGCCACCATGCCCCGCCGCCGCC
CCCCGGCTTCCGGTGCTGCGCAGTTTCCGGAGCGGATCGCAACCCGGAGTCCGGATCCGATCCCGCTCTG
CACATTCCAAAGGCAGGTGTCAGAGATGGCTGAAGATGGGAGCGAAGAGATCATGTTCATCTGGTGTGAA
GACTGCAGCCAGTACCACGACTCCGAATGTCCCGAGCTGGGCCCAGTGGTCATGGTCAAAGACTCCTTTG
TGTTAAGCAGGGCAAGGTCATCCCTTCCTCCCAACTTGGAGATCAGACGACTGGAAGATGGAGCCGAGGG
GGTGTTCGCCATCACTCAGCTCGTCAAGCGGACACAGTTCGGTCCCTTTGAGTCCAGGAGGGTCGCCAAA
TGGGAAAAGGAGTCTGCATTTCCCCTGAAGGTGTTCCAGAAGGACGGGCACCCCGTGTGCTTCGACACCT
CCAACGAGGATGACTGCAACTGGATGATGCTGGTGCGGCCAGCGGCGGAGGCCGAGCACCAGAACCTGAC
GGCCTACCAGCACGGCAGCGACGTGTACTTCACCACCTCCAGAGACATCCCCCCGGGTACCGAGCTGCGC
GTGTGGTATGCGGCCTTCTATGCCAAGAAGATGGACAAGCCCATGCTGAAGCAGGCCGGCTCTGGCGTCC
ACGCTGCAGGCACCCCAGAAAACAGCGCCCCCGTGGAGTCGGAGCCCAGCCAGTGGGCGTGTAAAGTGTG
TTCTGCCACCTTCCTGGAGCTGCAGCTCCTCAATGAACATCTGTTGGGCCACTTAGAACAAGCCAAAAGC
CTTCCTCCAGGCAGCCAAAGCGAGGCAGCAGCTCCCGAGAAGGAGCAGGACACACCCCGGGGGGAACCCC
CTGCAGTGCCCGAGAGCGAGAATGTTGCCACCAAAGAACAGAAGAAAAAGCCTCGAAGGGGGAGAAAACC
CAAAGTGTCCAAAGCTGAGCAGCCTCTAGTCATCGTGGAAGACAAGGAACCCACAGAGCAAGTGGCAGAG
ATCATTACCGAGGTCCCTCCGGATGAGCCTGTGAGTGCAACGCCAGATGAGCGGATCATGGAGCTGGTTC
TGGGGAAGCTGGCCACCACCACCACTGACACCAGCTCGGTTCCAAAGTTCACCCATCATCAGAATAACAC
CATCACGCTCAAGAGGAGCTTAATTCTCTCAAGCAGACACGGCATCCGGCGCAAGCTCATCAAACAGCTC
GGGGAGCACAAGCGGGTTTACCAGTGCAATATCTGCAGCAAGATCTTCCAGAACAGCAGCAACCTGAGCA
GGCACGTGCGCTCGCATGGTGACAAGCTGTTTAAGTGCGAAGAGTGTGCAAAATTGTTCAGCCGCAAAGA
GAGCCTAAAGCAGCACGTTTCCTACAAGCACAGCAGGAACGAGGTGGACGGCGAGTACAGGTACCGCTGC
GGCACTTGTGAGAAGACCTTCCGCATCGAGAGCGCGCTGGAGTTCCACAACTGCAGGACAGATGACAAGA
CGTTCCAATGTGAGATGTGTTTCAGATTCTTCTCCACCAACAGCAACCTCTCCAAGCACAAGAAGAAGCA
CGGCGACAAGAAGTTTGCCTGTGAGGTCTGCAGCAAGATGTTCTACCGCAAGGACGTCATGCTGGACCAC
CAGCGCCGGCACCTGGAAGGAGTGCGGCGAGTGAAGCGAGAGGACCTGGAGGCCGGTGGGGAGAACCTGG
TCCGTTACAAGAAGGAGCCTTCCGGGTGCCCGGTGTGTGGCAAGGTGTTCTCCTGCCGGAGCAATATGAA
CAAGCACCTGCTCACCCACGGCGACAAGAAGTACACCTGCGAGATCTGCGGGCGCAAGTTCTTCCGCGTG
GATGTGCTCAGGGACCACATCCATGTCCACTTCAAGGACATCGCGTTGATGGATGACCACCAGAGGGAAG
AGTTTATCGGCAAGATCGGGATCTCCTCGGAAGAAAACGATGACAATTCTGACGAGAGCGCAGACTCGGA
GCCTCACAAGTACAGCTGCAAGCGGTGCCAGCTCACCTTCGGCCGGGGGAAGGAGTACCTGAAGCACATC
ATGGAGGTGCACAAGGAGAAGGGCTATGGCTGCAGCATCTGCAACCGGCGCTTTGCACTGAAGGCCACCT
ACCACGCCCACATGGTCATCCACCGTGAAAACCTGCCGGACCCCAACGTGCAGAAGTACATCCACCCCTG
CGAGATCTGCGGGCGGATCTTCAACAGCATCGGGAACCTGGAGCGCCACAAGCTCATCCACACAGGTGTG
AAGAGCCACGCCTGCGAGCAGTGTGGGAAGTCCTTTGCCAGGAAGGACATGCTGAAGGAGCACATGCGTG
TGCACGACAATGTCCGCGAGTACCTGTGTGCCGAGTGTGGGAAAGGCATGAAGACCAAGCACGCGCTGCG
CCACCACATGAAGCTGCACAAGGGCATCAAGGAGTACGAGTGCAAGGAGTGCCACCGCAGGTTCGCGCAG
AAGGTCAACATGCTCAAGCACTGCAAGCGGCACACGGGGATTAAAGATTTCATGTGTGAATTGTGTGGGA
AGACATTCAGCGAGAGGAACACCATGGAGACCCACAAGCTCATCCACACAGTGGGCAAGCAGTGGACGTG
CTCCGTGTGCGACAAGAAGTACGTGACCGAGTACATGCTGCAGAAGCACGTTCAGCTCACACACGACAAG
GTGGAGGCGCAGAGCTGCCAGCTGTGCGGGACCAAGGTGTCCACCAGGGCCTCCATGAGCCGACACATGC
GGCGCAAGCACCCCGAGGTGCTCGCGGTGAGGATCGATGACCTGGACCACCTCCCGGAGACCACCACCAT
CGACGCCTCCTCCATTGGCATCGTCCAGCCTGAGCTGACTCTGGAGCAGGAGGATTTGGCCGAAGGGAAG
CACGGGAAAGCTGCCAAGCGAAGTCACAAGAGAAAGCAGAAGCCAGAAGAGGAGGCGGGTGCTCCGGTGC
CCGAGGACGCCACCTTCAGCGAATACTCAGAGAAAGAGACGGAGTTCACAGGCAGTGTAGGCGACGAGAC
CAATTCCGCAGTACAGAGCATTCAGCAGGTAGTGGTGACCCTGGGTGACCCAAATGTGACCACACCATCG
AGCTCAGTCGGCTTAACCAACATCACCGTGACCCCCATCACCACTGCGGCCGCGACTCAGTTTACCAATC
TCCAGCCGGTGGCCGTGGGGCACCTTACCACCCCTGAACGCCAGTTACAGCTGGACAACTCAATCCTGAC
CGTGACCTTTGATACCGTCAGCGGCTCTGCCATGTTGCACAACCGCCAAAATGACGTCCAGATCCACCCC
CAGCCGGAAGCCTCGAACCCACAGTCTGTGGCCCATTTCATCAACCTGACGACCCTGGTCAACTCCATCA
CGCCCCTGGGGAGCCAGCTTAGTGACCAGCACCCGCTCACGTGGCGGGCAGTGCCCCAGACTGACGTCTT
GCCACCCTCGCAGCCGCAGGCACCCCCACAGCAGGCGGCCCAGCCCCAGGTGCAGGCGGAGCAGCAGCAG
CAGCAGATGTACAGCTACTAGTAATGAACTAGTCCGTAACTTGAAAGTATTTCGATTTCTTGGCTTTATA
TATCTTGTGGAAAGGACGAAGAACCATGAAGCGGATTTACTGAACGCGTTAAGTCGACAATCAACCTCTG
GATTACAAAATTTGTGAAAGATTGACTGGTATTCTTAACTATGTTGCTCCTTTTACGCTATGTGGATACG
CTGCTTTAATGCCTTTGTATCATGCTATTGCTTCCCGTATGGCTTTCATTTTCTCCTCCTTGTATAAATC
CTGGTTGCTGTCTCTTTATGAGGAGTTGTGGCCCGTTGTCAGGCAACGTGGCGTGGTGTGCACTGTGTTT
GCTGACGCAACCCCCACTGGTTGGGGCATTGCCACCACCTGTCAGCTCCTTTCCGGGACTTTCGCTTTCC
CCCTCCCTATTGCCACGGCGGAACTCATCGCCGCCTGCCTTGCCCGCTGCTGGACAGGGGCTCGGCTGTT
GGGCACTGACAATTCCGTGGTGTTGTCGGGGAAATCATCGTCCTTTCCTTGGCTGCTCGCCTGTGTTGCC
ACCTGGATTCTGCGCGGGACGTCCTTCTGCTACGTCCCTTCGGCCCTCAATCCAGCGGACCTTCCTTCCC
GCGGCCTGCTGCCGGCTCTGCGGCCTCTTCCGCGTCTTCGCCTTCGCCCTCAGACGAGTCGGATCTCCCT
TTGGGCCGCCTCCCCGCGTCGACTTTAAGACCAATGACTTACAAGGCAGCTGTAGATCTTAGCCACTTTT
TAAAAGAAAAGGGGGGACTGGAAGGGCTAATTCACTCCCAACGAAGACAAGATCTGCTTTTTGCTTGTAC
TGGGTCTCTCTGGTTAGACCAGATCTGAGCCTGGGAGCTCTCTGGCTAACTAGGGAACCCACTGCTTAAG
CCTCAATAAAGCTTGCCTTGAGTGCTTCAAGTAGTGTGTGCCCGTCTGTTGTGTGACTCTGGTAACTAGA
GATCCCTCAGACCCTTTTAGTCAGTGTGGAAAATCTCTAGCAGTACGTATAGTAGTTCATGTCATCTTAT
TATTCAGTATTTATAACTTGCAAAGAAATGAATATCAGAGAGTGAGAGGAACTTGTTTATTGCAGCTTAT
AATGGTTACAAATAAAGCAATAGCATCACAAATTTCACAAATAAAGCATTTTTTTCACTGCATTCTAGTT
GTGGTTTGTCCAAACTCATCAATGTATCTTATCATGTCTGGCTCTAGCTATCCCGCCCCTAACTCCGCCC
ATCCCGCCCCTAACTCCGCCCAGTTCCGCCCATTCTCCGCCCCATGGCTGACTAATTTTTTTTATTTATG
CAGAGGCCGAGGCCGCCTCGGCCTCTGAGCTATTCCAGAAGTAGTGAGGAGGCTTTTTTGGAGGCCTAGG
GACGTACCCAATTCGCCCTATAGTGAGTCGTATTACGCGCGCTCACTGGCCGTCGTTTTACAACGTCGTG
ACTGGGAAAACCCTGGCGTTACCCAACTTAATCGCCTTGCAGCACATCCCCCTTTCGCCAGCTGGCGTAA
TAGCGAAGAGGCCCGCACCGATCGCCCTTCCCAACAGTTGCGCAGCCTGAATGGCGAATGGG
[124 nt withheld, positions 9233-9356]
C
[91 nt withheld, positions 9358-9448]
A
[49 nt withheld, positions 9450-9498]
CCTTTGACGTTGGAGTCCACGTTCTTT
[37 nt withheld, positions 9526-9562]
ACCCTATCTCGGTCTATTCTTTTGATTTATAAGGGATTTTGCCGATTTCGGCCTATTGGTTAAAAAATGA
GCTGATTTAACAAAAATTTAACGCGAATTTTAACAAAATATTAACGCTTACAATTTAGGTGGCACTTTTC
GGGGAAATGTGCGCGGAACCCCTATTTGTTTATTTTTCTAAATACATTCAAATATGTATCCGCTCATGAG
ACAATAACCCTGATAAATGCTTCAATAATATTGAAAAAGGAAGAGTATGAGTATTCAACATTTCCGTGTC
GCCCTTATTCCCTTTTTTGCGGCATTTTGCCTTCCTGTTTTTGCTCACCCAGAAACGCTGGTGAAAGTAA
AAGATGCTGAAGATCAGTTGGGTGCACGAGTGGGTTACATCGAACTGGATCTCAACAGCGGTAAGATCCT
TGAGAGTTTTCGCCCCGAAGAACGTTTTCCAATGATGAGCACTTTTAAAGTTCTGCTATGTGGCGCGGTA
TTATCCCGTATTGACGCCGGGCAAGAGCAACTCGGTCGCCGCATACACTATTCTCAGAATGACTTGGTTG
AGTACTCACCAGTCACAGAAAAGCATCTTACGGATGGCATGACAGTAAGAGAATTATGCAGTGCTGCCAT
AACCATGAGTGATAACACTGCGGCCAACTTACTTCTGACAACGATCGGAGGACCGAAGGAGCTAACCGCT
TTTTTGCACAACATGGGGGATCATGTAACTCGCCTTGATCGTTGGGAACCGGAGCTGAATGAAGCCATAC
CAAACGACGAGCGTGACACCACGATGCCTGTAGCAATGGCAACAACGTTGCGCAAACTATTAACTGGCGA
ACTACTTACTCTAGCTTCCCGGCAACAATTAATAGACTGGATGGAGGCGGATAAAGTTGCAGGACCACTT
CTGCGCTCGGCCCTTCCGGCTGGCTGGTTTATTGCTGATAAATCTGGAGCCGGTGAGCGTGGGTCTCGCG
GTATCATTGCAGCACTGGGGCCAGATGGTAAGCCCTCCCGTATCGTAGTTATCTACACGACGGGGAGTCA
GGCAACTATGGATGAACGAAATAGACAGATCGCTGAGATAGGTGCCTCACTGATTAAGCATTGGTAACTG
TCAGACCAAGTTTACTCATATATACTTTAGATTGATTTAAAACTTCATTTTTAATTTAAAAGGATCTAGG
TGAAGATCCTTTTTGATAATCTCATGACCAAAATCCCTTAACGTGAGTTTTCGTTCCACTGAGCGTCAGA
CCCCGTAGAAAAGATCAAAGGATCTTCTTGAGATCCTTTTTTTCTGCGCGTAATCTGCTGCTTGCAAACA
AAAAAACCACCGCTACCAGCGGTGGTTTGTTTGCCGGATCAAGAGCTACCAACTCTTTTTCCGAAGGTAA
CTGGCTTCAGCAGAGCGCAGATACCAAATACTGTTCTTCTAGTGTAGCCGTAGTTAGGCCACCACTTCAA
GAACTCTGTAGCACCGCCTACATACCTCGCTCTGCTAATCCTGTTACCAGTGGCTGCTGCCAGTGGCGAT
AAGTCGTGTCTTACCGGGTTGGACTCAAGACGATAGTTACCGGATAAGGCGCAGCGGTCGGGCTGAACGG
GGGGTTCGTGCACACAGCCCAGCTTGGAGCGAACGACCTACACCGAACTGAGATACCTACAGCGTGAGCT
ATGAGAAAGCGCCACGCTTCCCGAAGGGAGAAAGGCGGACAGGTATCCGGTAAGCGGCAGGGTCGGAACA
GGAGAGCGCACGAGGGAGCTTCCAGGGGGAAACGCCTGGTATCTTTATAGTCCTGTCGGGTTTCGCCACC
TCTGACTTGAGCGTCGATTTTTGTGATGCTCGTCAGGGGGGCGGAGCCTATGGAAAAACGCCAGCAACGC
GGCCTTTTTACGGTTCCTGGCCTTTTGCTGGCCTTTTGCTCACATGTTCTTTCCTGCGTTATCCCCTGAT
TCTGTGGATAACCGTATTACCGCCTTTGAGTGAGCTGATACCGCTCGCCGCAGCCGAACGACCGAGCGCA
GCGAGTCAGTGAGCGAGGAAGCGGAAGAGCGCCCAATACGCAAACCGCCTCTCCCCGCGCGTTGGCCGAT
TCATTAATGCAGCTGGCACGACAGGTTTCCCGACTGGAAAGCGGGCAGTGAGCGCAACGCAATTAATGTG
AGTTAGCTCACTCATTAGGCACCCCAGGCTTTACACTTTATGCTTCCGGCTCGTATGTTGTGTGGAATTG
TGAGCGGATAACAATTTCACACAGGAAACAGCTATGACCATGATTACGCCAAGCGCGCAATTAACCCTCA
CTAAAGGGAACAAAAGCTGGAGCTGCAAGC
