>Addgene plasmid #143427 | TFORF0680 | depositor partial sequence | sequence record 282419 | Insert
ACCGCCACCATGCCCCGCCGCCGCCCCCCGGCTTCCGGTGCTGCGCAGTTTCCGGAGCGGATCGCAACCC
GGAGTCCGGATCCGATCCCGCTCTGCACATTCCAAAGGCAGGTGTCAGAGATGGCTGAAGATGGGAGCGA
AGAGATCATGTTCATCTGGTGTGAAGACTGCAGCCAGTACCACGACTCCGAATGTCCCGAGCTGGGCCCA
GTGGTCATGGTCAAAGACTCCTTTGTGTTAAGCAGGGCAAGGTCATCCCTTCCTCCCAACTTGGAGATCA
GACGACTGGAAGATGGAGCCGAGGGGGTGTTCGCCATCACTCAGCTCGTCAAGCGGACACAGTTCGGTCC
CTTTGAGTCCAGGAGGGTCGCCAAATGGGAAAAGGAGTCTGCATTTCCCCTGAAGGTGTTCCAGAAGGAC
GGGCACCCCGTGTGCTTCGACACCTCCAACGAGGATGACTGCAACTGGATGATGCTGGTGCGGCCAGCGG
CGGAGGCCGAGCACCAGAACCTGACGGCCTACCAGCACGGCAGCGACGTGTACTTCACCACCTCCAGAGA
CATCCCCCCGGGTACCGAGCTGCGCGTGTGGTATGCGGCCTTCTATGCCAAGAAGATGGACAAGCCCATG
CTGAAGCAGGCCGGCTCTGGCGTCCACGCTGCAGGCACCCCAGAAAACAGCGCCCCCGTGGAGTCGGAGC
CCAGCCAGTGGGCGTGTAAAGTGTGTTCTGCCACCTTCCTGGAGCTGCAGCTCCTCAATGAACATCTGTT
GGGCCACTTAGAACAAGCCAAAAGCCTTCCTCCAGGCAGCCAAAGCGAGGCAGCAGCTCCCGAGAAGGAG
CAGGACACACCCCGGGGGGAACCCCCTGCAGTGCCCGAGAGCGAGAATGTTGCCACCAAAGAACAGAAGA
AAAAGCCTCGAAGGGGGAGAAAACCCAAAGTGTCCAAAGCTGAGCAGCCTCTAGTCATCGTGGAAGACAA
GGAACCCACAGAGCAAGTGGCAGAGATCATTACCGAGGTCCCTCCGGATGAGCCTGTGAGTGCAACGCCA
GATGAGCGGATCATGGAGCTGGTTCTGGGGAAGCTGGCCACCACCACCACTGACACCAGCTCGGTTCCAA
AGTTCACCCATCATCAGAATAACACCATCACGCTCAAGAGGAGCTTAATTCTCTCAAGCAGACACGGCAT
CCGGCGCAAGCTCATCAAACAGCTCGGGGAGCACAAGCGGGTTTACCAGTGCAATATCTGCAGCAAGATC
TTCCAGAACAGCAGCAACCTGAGCAGGCACGTGCGCTCGCATGGTGACAAGCTGTTTAAGTGCGAAGAGT
GTGCAAAATTGTTCAGCCGCAAAGAGAGCCTAAAGCAGCACGTTTCCTACAAGCACAGCAGGAACGAGGT
GGACGGCGAGTACAGGTACCGCTGCGGCACTTGTGAGAAGACCTTCCGCATCGAGAGCGCGCTGGAGTTC
CACAACTGCAGGACAGATGACAAGACGTTCCAATGTGAGATGTGTTTCAGATTCTTCTCCACCAACAGCA
ACCTCTCCAAGCACAAGAAGAAGCACGGCGACAAGAAGTTTGCCTGTGAGGTCTGCAGCAAGATGTTCTA
CCGCAAGGACGTCATGCTGGACCACCAGCGCCGGCACCTGGAAGGAGTGCGGCGAGTGAAGCGAGAGGAC
CTGGAGGCCGGTGGGGAGAACCTGGTCCGTTACAAGAAGGAGCCTTCCGGGTGCCCGGTGTGTGGCAAGG
TGTTCTCCTGCCGGAGCAATATGAACAAGCACCTGCTCACCCACGGCGACAAGAAGTACACCTGCGAGAT
CTGCGGGCGCAAGTTCTTCCGCGTGGATGTGCTCAGGGACCACATCCATGTCCACTTCAAGGACATCGCG
TTGATGGATGACCACCAGAGGGAAGAGTTTATCGGCAAGATCGGGATCTCCTCGGAAGAAAACGATGACA
ATTCTGACGAGAGCGCAGACTCGGAGCCTCACAAGTACAGCTGCAAGCGGTGCCAGCTCACCTTCGGCCG
GGGGAAGGAGTACCTGAAGCACATCATGGAGGTGCACAAGGAGAAGGGCTATGGCTGCAGCATCTGCAAC
CGGCGCTTTGCACTGAAGGCCACCTACCACGCCCACATGGTCATCCACCGTGAAAACCTGCCGGACCCCA
ACGTGCAGAAGTACATCCACCCCTGCGAGATCTGCGGGCGGATCTTCAACAGCATCGGGAACCTGGAGCG
CCACAAGCTCATCCACACAGGTGTGAAGAGCCACGCCTGCGAGCAGTGTGGGAAGTCCTTTGCCAGGAAG
GACATGCTGAAGGAGCACATGCGTGTGCACGACAATGTCCGCGAGTACCTGTGTGCCGAGTGTGGGAAAG
GCATGAAGACCAAGCACGCGCTGCGCCACCACATGAAGCTGCACAAGGGCATCAAGGAGTACGAGTGCAA
GGAGTGCCACCGCAGGTTCGCGCAGAAGGTCAACATGCTCAAGCACTGCAAGCGGCACACGGGGATTAAA
GATTTCATGTGTGAATTGTGTGGGAAGACATTCAGCGAGAGGAACACCATGGAGACCCACAAGCTCATCC
ACACAGTGGGCAAGCAGTGGACGTGCTCCGTGTGCGACAAGAAGTACGTGACCGAGTACATGCTGCAGAA
GCACGTTCAGCTCACACACGACAAGGTGGAGGCGCAGAGCTGCCAGCTGTGCGGGACCAAGGTGTCCACC
AGGGCCTCCATGAGCCGACACATGCGGCGCAAGCACCCCGAGGTGCTCGCGGTGAGGATCGATGACCTGG
ACCACCTCCCGGAGACCACCACCATCGACGCCTCCTCCATTGGCATCGTCCAGCCTGAGCTGACTCTGGA
GCAGGAGGATTTGGCCGAAGGGAAGCACGGGAAAGCTGCCAAGCGAAGTCACAAGAGAAAGCAGAAGCCA
GAAGAGGAGGCGGGTGCTCCGGTGCCCGAGGACGCCACCTTCAGCGAATACTCAGAGAAAGAGACGGAGT
TCACAGGCAGTGTAGGCGACGAGACCAATTCCGCAGTACAGAGCATTCAGCAGGTAGTGGTGACCCTGGG
TGACCCAAATGTGACCACACCATCGAGCTCAGTCGGCTTAACCAACATCACCGTGACCCCCATCACCACT
GCGGCCGCGACTCAGTTTACCAATCTCCAGCCGGTGGCCGTGGGGCACCTTACCACCCCTGAACGCCAGT
TACAGCTGGACAACTCAATCCTGACCGTGACCTTTGATACCGTCAGCGGCTCTGCCATGTTGCACAACCG
CCAAAATGACGTCCAGATCCACCCCCAGCCGGAAGCCTCGAACCCACAGTCTGTGGCCCATTTCATCAAC
CTGACGACCCTGGTCAACTCCATCACGCCCCTGGGGAGCCAGCTTAGTGACCAGCACCCGCTCACGTGGC
GGGCAGTGCCCCAGACTGACGTCTTGCCACCCTCGCAGCCGCAGGCACCCCCACAGCAGGCGGCCCAGCC
CCAGGTGCAGGCGGAGCAGCAGCAGCAGCAGATGTACAGCTACTAGTAATGAACTAGTCCGTAACTTGAA
AGTATTTCGATTTCTTGGCTTTATATATCTTGTGGAAAGGACGAAGAACCATGAAGCGGATTTACTGA
