>Addgene plasmid #143427 | TFORF0680 | depositor partial sequence | sequence record 282420 | Barcode
AGAACCATGAAGCGGATTTACTGA
